Addgene plasmid #27470: pDONR TDP43 WT YFP
Depositing lab: Aaron Gitler. Depositing organization: University of Pennsylvania. Publication: A yeast TDP-43 proteinopathy model: Exploring the molecular determinants of TDP-43 aggregation and cellular toxicity. Johnson BS, McCaffery JM, Lindquist S, Gitler AD. Proc Natl Acad Sci U S A. 2008 Apr 29. 105(17):6439-44. 10.1073/pnas.0802082105 PubMed 18434538.
Backbone
  Vector backbone: pDONR221
  Backbone manufacturer: Invitrogen
  Backbone size w/o insert (bp): 4762
  Vector type: Mammalian Expression
Growth in bacteria
  Bacterial resistance: Kanamycin, 50 μg/mL
  Growth temperature: 37°C
  Growth strain: DH5alpha
  Copy number: Unknown
Gene/Insert
  Gene/Insert name: TDP-43 (alt name: TDP43)
  Species: H. sapiens (human)
  Entrez Gene: TARDBP (a.k.a. ALS10, TDP-43)
  Tag / fusion protein: YFP (C terminal on insert)
  Cloning method: Gateway Cloning
  Sequencing primers: 5′ M13-Fwd; 3′ M13-Rev
Terms and licenses: Academic/Nonprofit Terms; Industry Terms: Not Available to Industry
How to cite: pDONR TDP43 WT YFP was a gift from Aaron Gitler (Addgene plasmid # 27470 ; http://n2t.net/addgene:27470 ; RRID:Addgene_27470)
