[The description below was written by a language model from this plasmid's Addgene catalogue record and pLannotate feature annotations shown in this document.]
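Description:
pDONR TDP43 WT YFP is a Gateway entry clone built on the pDONR221 backbone, carrying wild-type human TDP-43 (TARDBP) fused at its C terminus to a yellow fluorescent protein, annotated as EYFP. The sequenced plasmid is about 4.5 kb. It is maintained in E. coli through a high-copy ColE1/pUC-type origin and selected with kanamycin via an aminoglycoside phosphotransferase gene. rrnB T1 and T2 terminators flank the cloning region and insulate it from read-through transcription from the vector. Short lacZα and lacI fragments in the table appear to be backbone remnants rather than functional genes.

The TDP-43 coding sequence is followed closely by the EYFP coding sequence on the same strand, and the pair is bracketed by attL1 and attL2 sites. These sites allow the whole fusion to be moved by an LR Clonase reaction into any attR-containing destination vector, preserving orientation and reading frame. Although the catalogue lists the vector type as mammalian expression, the feature table shows no eukaryotic promoter upstream of the insert. The only promoter annotated is a T7 promoter lying outside attL2 and pointing back toward the insert on the opposite strand. The plasmid is therefore best regarded as a shuttle intermediate, with expression depending on the destination vector chosen. M13 forward and reverse primer sites are used to sequence across the insert.

The associated publication describes a yeast model of TDP-43 proteinopathy used to study what determines TDP-43 aggregation and cellular toxicity. This suggests the clone served as the source of fluorescently tagged wild-type TDP-43 for visualising its localisation and aggregation, which is relevant to ALS (TARDBP is also known as ALS10).
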