Features (pLannotate 1.2.2; 11 found; start..end, strand, type, name):
     41..84      +  terminator     rrnB T1 terminator: Escherichia coli rrnB; transcription terminator T1 from the E. coli rrnB gene
    131..167     -  CDS            lacZα (fragment): LacZα fragment of β-galactosidase; lacZ fragment
    183..282     +  protein_bind   attL1: mutant version of attL; recombination site for the Gateway® LR reaction LR Clonase™
    300..1541    +  CDS            TARDBP: TADBP_HUMAN - Also known as TDP43. Experimental evidence at protein level: Swiss-Prot protein existence level 1. RNA-binding protein that is involved in various steps of RNA biogenesis and processing (PubMed:23519609). Preferentially binds, via its two RNA recognition motifs RRM1 and RRM2, to GU-repeats on RNA molecules predominantly localized within long introns and in the 3'UTR of mRNAs (PubMed:23519609, PubMed:24240615, PubMed:24464995). In turn, regulates the splicing of many non-coding and protein-coding RNAs including proteins involved in neuronal survival, as well as mRNAs that encode p
   1554..2264    +  CDS            EYFP: EYFP is a basic (constitutively fluorescent) green/yellow fluorescent protein published in 1996, derived from Aequorea victoria. It is reported to be a very rapidly-maturing weak dimer with high acid sensitivity.
   2278..2377    -  protein_bind   attL2: mutant version of attL; recombination site for the Gateway® LR reaction LR Clonase™
   2395..2413    -  promoter       T7 promoter: promoter for bacteriophage T7 RNA polymerase
   2547..3356    +  CDS            KanR: aminoglycoside phosphotransferase; aph(3')-Ia; confers resistance to kanamycin in bacteria or G418 (Geneticin®) in eukaryotes
   3503..4091    +  rep_origin     ori: high-copy-number ColE1/pMB1/pBR322/pUC origin of replication
   4274..4366    +  CDS            lacI (fragment): lac repressor; lacI; The lac repressor binds to the lac operator to inhibit transcription in E. coli. This inhibition can be relieved by adding lactose or isopropyl-β-D-thiogalactopyranoside (IPTG).
   4421..4448    -  terminator     rrnB T2 terminator: transcription terminator T2 from the E. coli rrnB gene
>Addgene plasmid #27470 | pDONR TDP43 WT YFP | addgene full sequence | sequence record 258225 | Addgene NGS Result
ATTTGTCCTACTCAGGAGAGCGTTCACCGACAAACAACAGATAAAACGAAAGGCCCAGTCTTCCGACTGA
GCCTTTCGTTTTATTTGATGCCTGGCAGTTCCCTACTCTCGCGTTAACGCTAGCATGGATGTTTTCCCAG
TCACGACGTTGTAAAACGACGGCCAGTCTTAAGCTCGGGCCCCAAATAATGATTTTATTTTGACTGATAG
TGACCTGTTCGTTGCAACAAATTGATGAGCAATGCTTTTTTATAATGCCAACTTTGTACAAAAAAGCAGG
CTTCGAAGGAGATAACAAAATGTCTGAATATATTCGGGTAACCGAAGATGAGAACGATGAGCCCATTGAA
ATACCATCGGAAGACGATGGGACGGTGCTGCTCTCCACGGTTACAGCCCAGTTTCCAGGGGCGTGTGGGC
TTCGCTACAGGAATCCAGTGTCTCAGTGTATGAGAGGTGTCCGGCTGGTAGAAGGAATTCTGCATGCCCC
AGATGCTGGCTGGGGAAATCTGGTGTATGTTGTCAACTATCCAAAAGATAACAAAAGAAAAATGGATGAG
ACAGATGCTTCATCAGCAGTGAAAGTGAAAAGAGCAGTCCAGAAAACATCCGATTTAATAGTGTTGGGTC
TCCCATGGAAAACAACCGAACAGGACCTGAAAGAGTATTTTAGTACCTTTGGAGAAGTTCTTATGGTGCA
GGTCAAGAAAGATCTTAAGACTGGTCATTCAAAGGGGTTTGGCTTTGTTCGTTTTACGGAATATGAAACA
CAAGTGAAAGTAATGTCACAGCGACATATGATAGATGGACGATGGTGTGACTGCAAACTTCCTAATTCTA
AGCAAAGCCAAGATGAGCCTTTGAGAAGCAGAAAAGTGTTTGTGGGGCGCTGTACAGAGGACATGACTGA
GGATGAGCTGCGGGAGTTCTTCTCTCAGTACGGGGATGTGATGGATGTCTTCATCCCCAAGCCATTCAGG
GCCTTTGCCTTTGTTACATTTGCAGATGATCAGATTGCGCAGTCTCTTTGTGGAGAGGACTTGATCATTA
AAGGAATCAGCGTTCATATATCCAATGCCGAACCTAAGCACAATAGCAATAGACAGTTAGAAAGAAGTGG
AAGATTTGGTGGTAATCCAGGTGGCTTTGGGAATCAGGGTGGATTTGGTAATAGCAGAGGGGGTGGAGCT
GGTTTGGGAAACAATCAAGGTAGTAATATGGGTGGTGGGATGAACTTTGGTGCGTTCAGCATTAATCCAG
CCATGATGGCTGCCGCCCAGGCAGCACTACAGAGCAGTTGGGGTATGATGGGCATGTTAGCCAGCCAGCA
GAACCAGTCAGGCCCATCGGGTAATAACCAAAACCAAGGCAACATGCAGAGGGAGCCAAACCAGGCCTTC
GGTTCTGGAAATAACTCTTATAGTGGCTCTAATTCTGGTGCAGCAATTGGTTGGGGATCAGCATCCAATG
CAGGGTCGGGCAGTGGTTTTAATGGAGGCTTTGGCTCAAGCATGGATTCTAAGTCTTCTGGCTGGGGAAT
GAAGCTTATCGATAGCAAGGGCGAGGAGCTGTTCACCGGGGTGGTGCCCATCCTGGTCGAGCTGGACGGC
GACGTAAACGGCCACAAGTTCAGCGTGTCCGGCGAGGGCGAGGGCGATGCCACCTACGGCAAGCTGACCC
TGAAGTTCATCTGCACCACCGGCAAGCTGCCCGTGCCCTGGCCCACCCTCGTGACCACCTTCGGCTACGG
CCTGCAGTGCTTCGCCCGCTACCCCGACCACATGAAGCAGCACGACTTCTTCAAGTCCGCCATGCCCGAA
GGCTACGTCCAGGAGCGCACCATCTTCTTCAAGGACGACGGCAACTACAAGACCCGCGCCGAGGTGAAGT
TCGAGGGCGACACCCTGGTGAACCGCATCGAGCTGAAGGGCATCGACTTCAAGGAGGACGGCAACATCCT
GGGGCACAAGCTGGAGTACAACTACAACAGCCACAACGTCTATATCATGGCCGACAAGCAGAAGAACGGC
ATCAAGGTGAACTTCAAGATCCGCCACAACATCGAGGACGGCAGCGTGCAGCTCGCCGACCACTACCAGC
AGAACACCCCCATCGGCGACGGCCCCGTGCTGCTGCCCGACAACCACTACCTGAGCTACCAGTCCGCCCT
GAGCAAAGACCCCAACGAGAAGCGCGATCACATGGTCCTGCTGGAGTTCGTGACCGCCGCCGGGATCACT
CTCGGCATGGACGAGCTGTACAAGAGATCTATCTAGGACCCAGCTTTCTTGTACAAAGTTGGCATTATAA
GAAAGCATTGCTTATCAATTTGTTGCAACGAACAGGTCACTATCAGTCAAAATAAAATCATTATTTGCCA
TCCAGCTGATATCCCCTATAGTGAGTCGTATTACATGGTCATAGCTGTTTCCTGGCAGCTCTGGCCCGTG
TCTCAAAATCTCTGATGTTACATTGCACAAGATAAAAATATATCATCATGAACAATAAAACTGTCTGCTT
ACATAAACAGTAATACAAGGGGTGTTATGAGCCATATTCAACGGGAAACGTCGAGGCCGCGATTAAATTC
CAACATGGATGCTGATTTATATGGGTATAAATGGGCTCGCGATAATGTCGGGCAATCAGGTGCGACAATC
TATCGCTTGTATGGGAAGCCCGATGCGCCAGAGTTGTTTCTGAAACATGGCAAAGGTAGCGTTGCCAATG
ATGTTACAGATGAGATGGTCAGACTAAACTGGCTGACGGAATTTATGCCTCTTCCGACCATCAAGCATTT
TATCCGTACTCCTGATGATGCATGGTTACTCACCACTGCGATCCCCGGAAAAACAGCATTCCAGGTATTA
GAAGAATATCCTGATTCAGGTGAAAATATTGTTGATGCGCTGGCAGTGTTCCTGCGCCGGTTGCATTCGA
TTCCTGTTTGTAATTGTCCTTTTAACAGCGATCGCGTATTTCGTCTCGCTCAGGCGCAATCACGAATGAA
TAACGGTTTGGTTGATGCGAGTGATTTTGATGACGAGCGTAATGGCTGGCCTGTTGAACAAGTCTGGAAA
GAAATGCATAAACTTTTGCCATTCTCACCGGATTCAGTCGTCACTCATGGTGATTTCTCACTTGATAACC
TTATTTTTGACGAGGGGAAATTAATAGGTTGTATTGATGTTGGACGAGTCGGAATCGCAGACCGATACCA
GGATCTTGCCATCCTATGGAACTGCCTCGGTGAGTTTTCTCCTTCATTACAGAAACGGCTTTTTCAAAAA
TATGGTATTGATAATCCTGATATGAATAAATTGCAGTTTCATTTGATGCTCGATGAGTTTTTCTAATCAG
AATTGGTTAATTGGTTGTAACACTGGCAGAGCATTACGCTGACTTGACGGGACGGCGCAAGCTCATGACC
AAAATCCCTTAACGTGAGTTACGCGTCGTTCCACTGAGCGTCAGACCCCGTAGAAAAGATCAAAGGATCT
TCTTGAGATCCTTTTTTTCTGCGCGTAATCTGCTGCTTGCAAACAAAAAAACCACCGCTACCAGCGGTGG
TTTGTTTGCCGGATCAAGAGCTACCAACTCTTTTTCCGAAGGTAACTGGCTTCAGCAGAGCGCAGATACC
AAATACTGTTCTTCTAGTGTAGCCGTAGTTAGGCCACCACTTCAAGAACTCTGTAGCACCGCCTACATAC
CTCGCTCTGCTAATCCTGTTACCAGTGGCTGCTGCCAGTGGCGATAAGTCGTGTCTTACCGGGTTGGACT
CAAGACGATAGTTACCGGATAAGGCGCAGCGGTCGGGCTGAACGGGGGGTTCGTGCACACAGCCCAGCTT
GGAGCGAACGACCTACACCGAACTGAGATACCTACAGCGTGAGCTATGAGAAAGCGCCACGCTTCCCGAA
GGGAGAAAGGCGGACAGGTATCCGGTAAGCGGCAGGGTCGGAACAGGAGAGCGCACGAGGGAGCTTCCAG
GGGGAAACGCCTGGTATCTTTATAGTCCTGTCGGGTTTCGCCACCTCTGACTTGAGCGTCGATTTTTGTG
ATGCTCGTCAGGGGGGCGGAGCCTATGGAAAAACGCCAGCAACGCGGCCTTTTTACGGTTCCTGGCCTTT
TGCTGGCCTTTTGCTCACATGTTCTTTCCTGCGTTATCCCCTGATTCTGTGGATAACCGTATTACCGCCT
TTGAGTGAGCTGATACCGCTCGCCGCAGCCGAACGACCGAGCGCAGCGAGTCAGTGAGCGAGGAAGCGGA
AGAGCGCCCAATACGCAAACCGCCTCTCCCCGCGCGTTGGCCGATTCATTAATGCAGCTGGCACGACAGG
TTTCCCGACTGGAAAGCGGGCAGTGAGCGCAACGCAATTAATACGCGTACCGCTAGCCAGGAAGAGTTTG
TAGAAACGCAAAAAGGCCATCCGTCAGGATGGCCTTCTGCTTAGTTTGATGCCTGGCAGTTTATGGCGGG
CGTCCTGCCCGCCACCCTCCGGGCCGTTGCTTCACAACGTTCAAATCCGCTCCCGGCGG
