>Addgene plasmid #27470 | pDONR TDP43 WT YFP | addgene partial sequence | sequence record 33812 | 27470 with M13-F20 (5' TGTAAAACGACGGCCAGT 3')
TTCGTTGCAACAAATTGATGAGCAATGCTTTTTTATAATGCCAACTTTGTACAAAAAAGCAGGCTTCGAA
GGAGATAACAAAATGTCTGAATATATTCGGGTAACCGAAGATGAGAACGATGAGCCCATTGAAATACCAT
CGGAAGACGATGGGACGGTGCTGCTCTCCACGGTTACAGCCCAGTTTCCAGGGGCGTGTGGGCTTCGCTA
CAGGAATCCAGTGTCTCAGTGTATGAGAGGTGTCCGGCTGGTAGAAGGAATTCTGCATGCCCCAGATGCT
GGCTGGGGAAATCTGGTGTATGTTGTCAACTATCCAAAAGATAACAAAAGAAAAATGGATGAGACAGATG
CTTCATCAGCAGTGAAAGTGAAAAGAGCAGTCCAGAAAACATCCGATTTAATAGTGTTGGGTCTCCCATG
GAAAACAACCGAACAGGACCTGAAAGAGTATTTTAGTACCTTTGGAGAAGTTCTTATGGTGCAGGTCAAG
AAAGATCTTAAGACTGGTCATTCAAAGGGGTTTGGCTTTGTTCGTTTTACGGAATATGAAACACAAGTGA
AAGTAATGTCACAGCGACATATGATAGATGGACGATGGTGTGACTGCAAACTTCCTAATTCTAAGCAAAG
CCAAGATGAGCCTTTGAGAAGCAGAAAAGTGTTTGTGGGGCGCTGTACAGAGGACATGACTGAGGATGAG
CTGCGGGAGTTCTTCTCTCAGTACGGGGATGTGATGGATGTCTTCATCCCCAAGCCATTCAGGGCCTTTG
CCTTTGTTACATTTGCAGATGATCAGATTGCGCAGTCTCTTT
