>Addgene plasmid #27470 | pDONR TDP43 WT YFP | addgene partial sequence | sequence record 33813 | 27470 with M13-Rev (5' CAGGAAACAGCTATGACC 3')
GATTTTATTTTGACTGATAGTGACCTGTTCGTTGCAACAAATTGATAAGCAATGCTTTCTTATAATGCCA
ACTTTGTACAAGAAAGCTGGGTCCTAGATAGATCTCTTGTACAGCTCGTCCATGCCGAGAGTGATCCCGG
CGGCGGTCACGAACTCCAGCAGGACCATGTGATCGCGCTTCTCGTTGGGGTCTTTGCTCAGGGCGGACTG
GTAGCTCAGGTAGTGGTTGTCGGGCAGCAGCACGGGGCCGTCGCCGATGGGGGTGTTCTGCTGGTAGTGG
TCGGCGAGCTGCACGCTGCCGTCCTCGATGTTGTGGCGGATCTTGAAGTTCACCTTGATGCCGTTCTTCT
GCTTGTCGGCCATGATATAGACGTTGTGGCTGTTGTAGTTGTACTCCAGCTTGTGCCCCAGGATGTTGCC
GTCCTCCTTGAAGTCGATGCCCTTCAGCTCGATGCGGTTCACCAGGGTGTCGCCCTCGAACTTCACCTCG
GCGCGGGTCTTGTAGTTGCCGTCGTCCTTGAAGAAGATGGTGCGCTCCTGGACGTAGCCTTCGGGCATGG
CGGACTTGAAGAAGTCGTGCTGCTTCATGTGGTCGGGGTAGCGGGCGAAGCACTGCAGGCCGTAGCCGAA
GGTGGTCACGAGGGTGGGCCAGGGCACGGGCAGCTTGCCGGTGGTGCAGATGAACTTCAGGGTCAGCTTG
CCGTA
